Addgene plasmid #23583: pDONR223-PANK2
Depositing lab: William Hahn & David Root. Depositing organization: Dana-Farber Cancer Institute. Publication: COT drives resistance to RAF inhibition through MAP kinase pathway reactivation. Johannessen CM, Boehm JS, Kim SY, Thomas SR, Wardwell L, Johnson LA, Emery CM, Stransky N, Cogdill AP, Barretina J, Caponigro G, Hieronymus H, Murray RR, Salehi-Ashtiani K, Hill DE, Vidal M, Zhao JJ, Yang X, Alkan O, Kim S, Harris JL, Wilson CJ, Myer VE, Finan PM, Root DE, Roberts TM, Golub T, Flaherty KT, Dummer R, Weber BL, Sellers WR, Schlegel R, Wargo JA, Hahn WC, Garraway LA. Nature. 2010 Dec 16;468(7326):968-72. doi: 10.1038/nature09627 PubMed 21107320.
Backbone
  Vector backbone: pDONR223
  Backbone manufacturer: Invitrogen
  Backbone size w/o insert (bp): 5005
  Vector type: Gateway Donor vector
Growth in bacteria
  Bacterial resistance: Spectinomycin, 50 μg/mL
  Growth temperature: 37°C
  Growth strain: DH5alpha
  Copy number: High Copy
Gene/Insert
  Gene/Insert name: PANK2 (alt name: pantothenate kinase 2 (Hallervorden-Spatz syndrome))
  Species: H. sapiens (human)
  Insert size (bp): 405
  Entrez Gene: PANK2 (a.k.a. C20orf48, HARP, HSS, NBIA1, PKAN)
  Cloning method: Gateway Cloning
  Sequencing primers: 5′ M13pUC-fwd; 3′ M13rev
Terms and licenses: Academic/Nonprofit Terms; Industry Terms: Not Available to Industry
Depositor comments: The ORF has no Stop codon. This design enables easy recombination into a destination vector to add an epitope tag of choice and Stop codon to the ORF. Do NOT use this plasmid directly for transfections. A set of 4 custom lentiviral vectors is available ( pLX301 (http://www.addgene.org/25895/) , pLX302 (http://www.addgene.org/25896/) , pLX303 (http://www.addgene.org/25897/) , pLX304 (http://www.addgene.org/25890/) ) to be used to express these ORFs in mammalian cells. These plasmids are not included in the kit and must be ordered separately.
How to cite: pDONR223-PANK2 was a gift from William Hahn & David Root (Addgene plasmid # 23583 ; http://n2t.net/addgene:23583 ; RRID:Addgene_23583)
