[The description below was written by a language model from this plasmid's Addgene catalogue record.]
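Description:
pDONR223-PANK2 is a Gateway entry clone built in the pDONR223 donor backbone (Invitrogen, about 5 kb without insert) carrying an open reading frame from human PANK2, the gene for pantothenate kinase 2, also known by aliases such as HARP, HSS, NBIA1 and PKAN. The plasmid is maintained at high copy in standard E. coli cloning strains and is selected with spectinomycin. The recorded insert is only 405 bp, which is short for a kinase coding sequence and suggests a short isoform or partial ORF, although the record does not say which transcript it represents. No feature table is provided, so the details of the replication origin and flanking elements are not documented here. As a product of Gateway cloning into a donor vector, the ORF would be expected to sit between attL recombination sites, and M13 forward and reverse primer sites flank the insert for sequence verification.

The ORF was deliberately cloned without a stop codon. This "open" configuration lets it be transferred by LR recombination into a destination vector that supplies a C-terminal epitope tag and the stop codon in frame. The entry clone carries no stated mammalian promoter and is not meant to be transfected directly; it serves purely as a shuttle and archival source of the coding sequence. The depositors point to a companion set of lentiviral destination vectors (pLX301 to pLX304) for expressing these ORFs in mammalian cells. The clone belongs to a kinase ORF collection used for gain-of-function screening, as in the associated study that identified kinases conferring resistance to RAF inhibition through MAP kinase pathway reactivation.
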