>Addgene plasmid #23583 | pDONR223-PANK2 | depositor partial sequence | sequence record 10742 | Author sequence
ATGGCATCTCGTGGAGATAGCACCAAAGTGGATAAACTAGTACGAGATATTTATGGAGGGGACTATGAGA
GGTTTGGACTGCCAGGCTGGGCTGTGGCTTCAAGCTTTGGAAACATGATGAGCAAGGAGAAGCGAGAGGC
TGTCAGTAAAGAGGACCTGGCCAGAGCGACTTTGATCACCATCACCAACAACATTGGCTCAATAGCAAGA
ATGTGTGCCCTTAATGAAAACATTAACCAGGTGGTATTTGTTGGAAATTTCTTGAGAATTAATACGATCG
CCATGCGGCTTTTGGCATATGCTTTGGATTATTGGTCCAAGGGGCAGTTGAAAGCACTTTTTTCGGAACA
CGAGGGTTATTTTGGAGCTGTTGGAGCACTCCTTGAGCTGTTGAAGATCCCGTGA
