>Addgene plasmid #23583 | pDONR223-PANK2 | addgene partial sequence | sequence record 29413 | 23583 with M13pUC-fwd
CCAATAATGATTTTATTTTGACTGATAGTGACCTGTTCGTTGCAACAAATTGATGAGCAATGCTTTTTTA
TAATGCCAACTTTGTACAAAAAAGTTGGCATGGCATCTCGTGGAGATAGCACCAAAGTGGATAAACTAGT
ACGAGATATTTATGGAGGGGACTATGAGAGGTTTGGACTGCCAGGCTGGGCTGTGGCTTCAAGCTTTGGA
AACATGATGAGCAAGGAGAAGCGAGAGGCTGTCAGTAAAGAGGACCTGGCCAGAGCGACTTTGATCACCA
TCACCAACAACATTGGCTCAATAGCAAGAATGTGTGCCCTTAATGAAAACATTAACCAGGTGGTATTTGT
TGGAAATTTCTTGAGAATTAATACGATCGCCATGCGGCTTTTGGCATATGCTTTGGATTATTGGTCCAAG
GGGCAGTTGAAAGCACTTTTTTCGGAACACGAGGGTTATTTTGGAGCTGTTGGAGCACTCCTTGAGCTGT
TGAAGATCCCGTGCCCAACTTTCTTGTACAAAGTTGGCATTATAAGAAAGCATTGCTTATCA
